>Addgene plasmid #147631 | pT7-EGFP-C1-HsNot2-del409-432_T | depositor full sequence | sequence record 290078 | Full Sequence
TAGTTATTAATAGTAATCAATTACGGGGTCATTAGTTCATAGCCCATATATGGAGTTCCGCGTTACATAA
CTTACGGTAAATGGCCCGCCTGGCTGACCGCCCAACGACCCCCGCCCATTGACGTCAATAATGACGTATG
TTCCCATAGTAACGCCAATAGGGACTTTCCATTGACGTCAATGGGTGGAGTATTTACGGTAAACTGCCCA
CTTGGCAGTACATCAAGTGTATCATATGCCAAGTACGCCCCCTATTGACGTCAATGACGGTAAATGGCCC
GCCTGGCATTATGCCCAGTACATGACCTTATGGGACTTTCCTACTTGGCAGTACATCTACGTATTAGTCA
TCGCTATTACCATGGTGATGCGGTTTTGGCAGTACATCAATGGGCGTGGATAGCGGTTTGACTCACGGGG
ATTTCCAAGTCTCCACCCCATTGACGTCAATGGGAGTTTGTTTTGGCACCAAAATCAACGGGACTTTCCA
AAATGTCGTAACAACTCCGCCCCATTGACGCAAATGGGCGGTAGGCGTGTACGGTGGGAGGTCTATATAA
GCAGAGCTCTCTGGCTAACTAGAGAACCCACTGCTTACTGGCTTATCGAAATTAATACGACTCACTATAG
GGAGACCCAAGCTCTAGCGCTACCGGTCGCCACCATGGTGAGCAAGGGCGAGGAGCTGTTCACCGGGGTG
GTGCCCATCCTGGTCGAGCTGGACGGCGACGTAAACGGCCACAAGTTCAGCGTGTCCGGCGAGGGCGAGG
GCGATGCCACCTACGGCAAGCTGACCCTGAAGTTCATCTGCACCACCGGCAAGCTGCCCGTGCCCTGGCC
CACCCTCGTGACCACCCTGACCTACGGCGTGCAGTGCTTCAGCCGCTACCCCGACCACATGAAGCAGCAC
GACTTCTTCAAGTCCGCCATGCCCGAAGGCTACGTCCAGGAGCGCACCATCTTCTTCAAGGACGACGGCA
ACTACAAGACCCGCGCCGAGGTGAAGTTCGAGGGCGACACCCTGGTGAACCGCATCGAGCTGAAGGGCAT
CGACTTCAAGGAGGACGGCAACATCCTGGGGCACAAGCTGGAGTACAACTACAACAGCCACAACGTCTAT
ATCATGGCCGACAAGCAGAAGAACGGCATCAAGGTGAACTTCAAGATCCGCCACAACATCGAGGACGGCA
GCGTGCAGCTCGCCGACCACTACCAGCAGAACACCCCCATCGGCGACGGCCCCGTGCTGCTGCCCGACAA
CCACTACCTGAGCACCCAGTCCGCCCTGAGCAAAGACCCCAACGAGAAGCGCGATCACATGGTCCTGCTG
GAGTTCGTGACCGCCGCCGGGATCACTCTCGGCATGGACGAGCTGTACAAGTCCGGACTCAGATCTCGAG
CTCAAGCTTCGGTGAGGACTGATGGACATACATTATCTGAGAAAAGAAACTACCAGGTGACAAACAGCAT
GTTTGGTGCTTCAAGAAAGAAGTTTGTAGAGGGGGTCGACAGTGACTACCATGACGAAAACATGTACTAC
AGCCAGTCTTCTATGTTTCCACATCGGTCAGAAAAAGATATGCTGGCATCACCATCTACATCAGGTCAGC
TGTCTCAGTTTGGGGCAAGTTTATACGGGCAACAAAGTGCACTAGGCCTTCCAATGAGGGGGATGAGCAA
CAATACCCCTCAGTTAAATCGCAGCTTATCACAAGGCACTCAGTTACCGAGCCACGTCACGCCAACAACA
GGGGTACCAACAATGTCACTTCACACGCCTCCATCTCCAAGCAGGGGTATTTTGCCTATGAATCCTAGGA
ATATGATGAACCACTCCCAGGTTGGTCAGGGCATTGGAATTCCTAGCAGGACAAATAGCATGAGCAGTTC
AGGGTTAGGTAGCCCCAACAGAAGCTCGCCAAGCATAATATGTATGCCAAAGCAGCAGCCTTCTCGACAG
CCTTTTACTGTGAACAGTATGTCTGGATTTGGAATGAACAGGAATCAGGCATTTGGAATGAATAACTCCT
TATCAAGTAACATTTTTAATGGAACAGACGGAAGTGAAAATGTGACAGGATTGGACCTTTCAGATTTCCC
AGCATTAGCAGACCGAAACAGGAGGGAAGGAAGTGGTAACCCAACTCCATTAATAAACCCCTTGGCTGGA
AGAGCTCCTTATGTTGGAATGGTAACAAAACCAGCAAATGAACAATCCCAGGACTTCTCAATACACAATG
AAGATTTTCCAGCATTACCAGGCTCCAGCTATAAAGATCCAACATCAAGTAATGATGACAGTAAATCTAA
TTTGAATACATCTGGCAAGACAACTTCAAGTACAGATGGACCCAAATTCCCTGGAGATAAAAGTTCAACA
ACACAAAATAATAACCAGCAGAAAAAAGGGATCCAGGTGTTACCTGATGGTCGGGTTACTAACATTCCTC
AAGGGATGGTGACGGACCAATTTGGAATGATTGGCCTGTTAACATTTATCAGGGCAGCAGAGACAGACCC
AGGAATGGTACATCTTGCATTAGGAAGTGACTTAACAACATTAGGCCTCAATCTGAACTCTCCTGAAAAT
CTCTACCCCAAATTTGCGTCACCCTGGGCATCTTCACCTTGTGCAATAAAACTTGGCCGATATGGTGAAG
ACCTTCTCTTCTATCTCTATTACATGAATGGAGGAGACGTATTACAACTTTTAGCTGCAGTGGAGCTTTT
TAACCGTGATTGGAGATACCACAAAGAAGAACGAGTATGGATTACCAGGGCACCAGGCATGGAGCCAACA
ATGAAAACCAATACCTATGAGAGGGGAACATATTACTTCTTTGACTGTCTTAACTGGAGGAAAGTAGCTA
AGGAGTTCCATCTGGAATATGACAAATTAGAAGAACGGCCTCACCTGCCATCCACCTTCAACTACAACCC
TGCTCAGCAAGCCTTCTAACCGCGGGCCCGGGATCCACCGGATCTAGATAACTGATCATAATCAGCCATA
CCACATTTGTAGAGGTTTTACTTGCTTTAAAAAACCTCCCACACCTCCCCCTGAACCTGAAACATAAAAT
GAATGCAATTGTTGTTGTTAACTTGTTTATTGCAGCTTATAATGGTTACAAATAAAGCAATAGCATCACA
AATTTCACAAATAAAGCATTTTTTTCACTGCATTCTAGTTGTGGTTTGTCCAAACTCATCAATGTATCTT
AACGCGTAAATTGTAAGCGTTAATATTTTGTTAAAATTCGCGTTAAATTTTTGTTAAATCAGCTCATTTT
TTAACCAATAGGCCGAAATCGGCAAAATCCCTTATAAATCAAAAGAATAGACCGAGATAGGGT
[37 nt withheld, positions 3354-3390]
AAAGAACGTGGACTCCAACGTCAAAGG
[49 nt withheld, positions 3418-3466]
T
[91 nt withheld, positions 3468-3558]
G
[124 nt withheld, positions 3560-3683]
CAGGTGGCACTTTTCGGGGAAATGTGCGCGGAACCCCTATTTGTTTATTTTTCTAAATACATTCAAATAT
GTATCCGCTCATGAGACAATAACCCTGATAAATGCTTCAATAATATTGAAAAAGGAAGAGTCCTGAGGCG
GAAAGAACCAGCTGTGGAATGTGTGTCAGTTAGGGTGTGGAAAGTCCCCAGGCTCCCCAGCAGGCAGAAG
TATGCAAAGCATGCATCTCAATTAGTCAGCAACCAGGTGTGGAAAGTCCCCAGGCTCCCCAGCAGGCAGA
AGTATGCAAAGCATGCATCTCAATTAGTCAGCAACCATAGTCCCGCCCCTAACTCCGCCCATCCCGCCCC
TAACTCCGCCCAGTTCCGCCCATTCTCCGCCCCATGGCTGACTAATTTTTTTTATTTATGCAGAGGCCGA
GGCCGCCTCGGCCTCTGAGCTATTCCAGAAGTAGTGAGGAGGCTTTTTTGGAGGCCTAGGCTTTTGCAAA
GATCGATCAAGAGACAGGATGAGGATCGTTTCGCATGATTGAACAAGATGGATTGCACGCAGGTTCTCCG
GCCGCTTGGGTGGAGAGGCTATTCGGCTATGACTGGGCACAACAGACAATCGGCTGCTCTGATGCCGCCG
TGTTCCGGCTGTCAGCGCAGGGGCGCCCGGTTCTTTTTGTCAAGACCGACCTGTCCGGTGCCCTGAATGA
ACTGCAAGACGAGGCAGCGCGGCTATCGTGGCTGGCCACGACGGGCGTTCCTTGCGCAGCTGTGCTCGAC
GTTGTCACTGAAGCGGGAAGGGACTGGCTGCTATTGGGCGAAGTGCCGGGGCAGGATCTCCTGTCATCTC
ACCTTGCTCCTGCCGAGAAAGTATCCATCATGGCTGATGCAATGCGGCGGCTGCATACGCTTGATCCGGC
TACCTGCCCATTCGACCACCAAGCGAAACATCGCATCGAGCGAGCACGTACTCGGATGGAAGCCGGTCTT
GTCGATCAGGATGATCTGGACGAAGAGCATCAGGGGCTCGCGCCAGCCGAACTGTTCGCCAGGCTCAAGG
CGAGCATGCCCGACGGCGAGGATCTCGTCGTGACCCATGGCGATGCCTGCTTGCCGAATATCATGGTGGA
AAATGGCCGCTTTTCTGGATTCATCGACTGTGGCCGGCTGGGTGTGGCGGACCGCTATCAGGACATAGCG
TTGGCTACCCGTGATATTGCTGAAGAGCTTGGCGGCGAATGGGCTGACCGCTTCCTCGTGCTTTACGGTA
TCGCCGCTCCCGATTCGCAGCGCATCGCCTTCTATCGCCTTCTTGACGAGTTCTTCTGAGCGGGACTCTG
GGGTTCGAAATGACCGACCAAGCGACGCCCAACCTGCCATCACGAGATTTCGATTCCACCGCCGCCTTCT
ATGAAAGGTTGGGCTTCGGAATCGTTTTCCGGGACGCCGGCTGGATGATCCTCCAGCGCGGGGATCTCAT
GCTGGAGTTCTTCGCCCACCCTAGGGGGAGGCTAACTGAAACACGGAAGGAGACAATACCGGAAGGAACC
CGCGCTATGACGGCAATAAAAAGACAGAATAAAACGCACGGTGTTGGGTCGTTTGTTCATAAACGCGGGG
TTCGGTCCCAGGGCTGGCACTCTGTCGATACCCCACCGAGACCCCATTGGGGCCAATACGCCCGCGTTTC
TTCCTTTTCCCCACCCCACCCCCCAAGTTCGGGTGAAGGCCCAGGGCTCGCAGCCAACGTCGGGGCGGCA
GGCCCTGCCATAGCCTCAGGTTACTCATATATACTTTAGATTGATTTAAAACTTCATTTTTAATTTAAAA
GGATCTAGGTGAAGATCCTTTTTGATAATCTCATGACCAAAATCCCTTAACGTGAGTTTTCGTTCCACTG
AGCGTCAGACCCCGTAGAAAAGATCAAAGGATCTTCTTGAGATCCTTTTTTTCTGCGCGTAATCTGCTGC
TTGCAAACAAAAAAACCACCGCTACCAGCGGTGGTTTGTTTGCCGGATCAAGAGCTACCAACTCTTTTTC
CGAAGGTAACTGGCTTCAGCAGAGCGCAGATACCAAATACTGTCCTTCTAGTGTAGCCGTAGTTAGGCCA
CCACTTCAAGAACTCTGTAGCACCGCCTACATACCTCGCTCTGCTAATCCTGTTACCAGTGGCTGCTGCC
AGTGGCGATAAGTCGTGTCTTACCGGGTTGGACTCAAGACGATAGTTACCGGATAAGGCGCAGCGGTCGG
GCTGAACGGGGGGTTCGTGCACACAGCCCAGCTTGGAGCGAACGACCTACACCGAACTGAGATACCTACA
GCGTGAGCTATGAGAAAGCGCCACGCTTCCCGAAGGGAGAAAGGCGGACAGGTATCCGGTAAGCGGCAGG
GTCGGAACAGGAGAGCGCACGAGGGAGCTTCCAGGGGGAAACGCCTGGTATCTTTATAGTCCTGTCGGGT
TTCGCCACCTCTGACTTGAGCGTCGATTTTTGTGATGCTCGTCAGGGGGGCGGAGCCTATGGAAAAACGC
CAGCAACGCGGCCTTTTTACGGTTCCTGGCCTTTTGCTGGCCTTTTGCTCACATGTTCTTTCCTGCGTTA
TCCCCTGATTCTGTGGATAACCGTATTACCGCCATGCAT
Features (pLannotate 1.2.2; 18 found; start..end, strand, type, name):
     61..364     +  enhancer       CMV enhancer: human cytomegalovirus immediate early enhancer
    365..568     +  promoter       CMV promoter: human cytomegalovirus (CMV) immediate early promoter
    564..597     +  LTR            5' LTR (truncated) (fragment): truncated 5' long terminal repeat (LTR) from HIV-1
    613..631     +  promoter       T7 promoter: promoter for bacteriophage T7 RNA polymerase
    665..1381    +  CDS            EGFP: EGFP is a basic (constitutively fluorescent) green fluorescent protein published in 1996, derived from Aequorea victoria. It is reported to be a rapidly-maturing weak dimer with moderate acid sensitivity.
   1382..1411    +  misc_feature   MCS (fragment): multiple cloning site
   1412..2956    +  CDS            CNOT2: CNOT2_HUMAN - Also known as CDC36, NOT2. Experimental evidence at protein level: Swiss-Prot protein existence level 1. Component of the CCR4-NOT complex which is one of the major cellular mRNA deadenylases and is linked to various cellular processes including bulk mRNA degradation, miRNA-mediated repression, translational repression during translational initiation and general transcription regulation. Additional complex functions may be a consequence of its influence on mRNA expression. Required for the CCR4- NOT complex structural integrity. Can repress transcription and may link the CCR4-NOT
   2959..2981    +  misc_feature   MCS (fragment): multiple cloning site
   2993..3077    +  CDS            large T antigen (fragment): large T antigen from SV40 (simian virus 40)
   3100..3221    +  polyA_signal   SV40 poly(A) signal: SV40 polyadenylation signal
   3255..3683    -  rep_origin     f1 ori (sequence partly withheld): f1 bacteriophage origin of replication; arrow indicates direction of (+) strand synthesis
   3710..3814    +  promoter       AmpR promoter: bla
   3816..4173    +  promoter       SV40 promoter: SV40 enhancer and early promoter
   4208..5002    +  CDS            NeoR/KanR: aminoglycoside phosphotransferase from Tn5; aph(3')-II (or nptII); confers resistance to neomycin, kanamycin, and G418 (Geneticin®)
   5023..5175    +  CDS            ble (fragment): BLE_KLEPN - Experimental evidence at protein level: Swiss-Prot protein existence level 1. Binding protein with a strong affinity to the bleomycin family of antibiotics. Binds to CL990; an antimitotic-antibiotic compound. From Klebsiella pneumoniae.
   5234..5281    +  polyA_signal   HSV TK poly(A) signal: herpes simplex virus thymidine kinase polyadenylation signal (Cole and Stacy, 1985)
   5372..5388    -  polyA_signal   bGH poly(A) signal (fragment): bovine growth hormone polyadenylation signal
   5610..6198    +  rep_origin     ori: high-copy-number ColE1/pMB1/pBR322/pUC origin of replication
