[The description below was written by a language model from this plasmid's Addgene catalogue record and pLannotate feature annotations shown in this document.]
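Description:
pT7-EGFP-C1-HsNot2-del409-432_T is a 6.3 kb mammalian expression plasmid that produces human NOT2 (CNOT2) carrying an internal deletion of residues 409–432, fused to the C-terminus of EGFP. The catalogue lists the backbone as unknown, but the name and feature layout match an EGFP-C1-type vector modified with a T7 promoter. The CMV immediate-early enhancer and promoter drive transcription in mammalian cells. A bacteriophage T7 promoter placed just upstream of the EGFP coding sequence could additionally allow transcription by T7 RNA polymerase. EGFP is followed by a short multiple-cloning-site linker, the CNOT2 open reading frame and an SV40 polyadenylation signal.

The plasmid is propagated in E. coli at high copy through a ColE1/pUC-type origin and also carries an f1 origin. A single NeoR/KanR (Tn5 aminoglycoside phosphotransferase) cassette is expressed from tandem bacterial (bla) and SV40 early promoters and terminated by the HSV TK poly(A) signal. It provides kanamycin resistance in bacteria and can confer G418 resistance in mammalian cells. The short fragments annotated as HIV-1 LTR, large T antigen, ble and bGH poly(A) are most likely backbone remnants or partial matches rather than functional elements.

The record is internally inconsistent. The purpose, insert name and Entrez link refer to Drosophila Not2 (Rga), whereas the plasmid name, the listed species, the cited human reference transcript and the sequence annotation (CNOT2_HUMAN) all point to the human protein. CNOT2 is a structural component of the CCR4-NOT deadenylase complex. The associated publication concerns the structure and assembly of the human NOT module, so this deletion mutant was probably used to probe subunit interactions, though the record does not state this.
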