Addgene plasmid #147631: pT7-EGFP-C1-HsNot2-del409-432_T
Purpose: Mammalian Expression of DmNot2-del409-432
Depositing lab: Elisa Izaurralde. Depositing organization: Max Planck Institute for Developmental Biology. Publication: Structure and assembly of the NOT module of the human CCR4-NOT complex. Boland A, Chen Y, Raisch T, Jonas S, Kuzuoglu-Ozturk D, Wohlbold L, Weichenrieder O, Izaurralde E. Nat Struct Mol Biol. 2013 Nov;20(11):1289-97. doi: 10.1038/nsmb.2681. Epub 2013 Oct 13. PubMed 24121232.
Backbone
  Vector backbone: Unknown
  Vector type: Mammalian Expression
Growth in bacteria
  Bacterial resistance: Kanamycin, 50 μg/mL
  Growth temperature: 37°C
  Growth strain: DH5alpha
  Copy number: High Copy
Gene/Insert
  Gene/Insert name: DmNot2-del409-432 (alt name: CNOT2)
  Species: H. sapiens (human)
  Entrez Gene: Rga (a.k.a. Dmel_CG2161, CG2138, CG2161, Dmel\CG2161, NOT2, Not2, RGA, l(3)03834, not2)
  Cloning method: Unknown
Terms and licenses: Academic/Nonprofit Terms; Industry Terms: Not Available to Industry
Depositor comments: ORF extracted from NCBI: NM_014515.5. Plasmids from this collection were made available to the research community and donated after the lab closed. Please note that the sequence provided by the depositing laboratory may be theoretical/predicted or based on Sanger sequencing results. There may be discrepancies between sequencing results obtained by Addgene and the depositor sequence. If an Addgene verified sequence is not available, please contact before placing your order to request that our lab fully sequence the plasmid.
How to cite: pT7-EGFP-C1-HsNot2-del409-432_T was a gift from Elisa Izaurralde (Addgene plasmid # 147631 ; http://n2t.net/addgene:147631 ; RRID:Addgene_147631)
